Addgene plasmid #119595: pC0.088
Purpose: Level 0 part. Promoter
Depositing lab: Alistair McCormick. Depositing organization: University of Edinburgh. Publication: CyanoGate: A Modular Cloning Suite for Engineering Cyanobacteria Based on the Plant MoClo Syntax. Vasudevan R, Gale GAR, Schiavon AA, Puzorjov A, Malin J, Gillespie MD, Vavitsas K, Zulkower V, Wang B, Howe CJ, Lea-Smith DJ, McCormick AJ. Plant Physiol. 2019 May;180(1):39-55. doi: 10.1104/pp.18.01401. Epub 2019 Feb 28. PubMed 30819783.
Backbone
  Vector backbone: PICH41295
  Backbone size w/o insert (bp): 2247
  Vector type: Synthetic Biology
Growth in bacteria
  Bacterial resistance: Spectinomycin, 50 μg/mL
  Growth temperature: 37°C
  Growth strain: DH5alpha
  Copy number: High Copy
Gene/Insert
  Gene/Insert name: J23119MH_V04
  Species: Synthetic
  Insert size (bp): 87
  Cloning method: Restriction Enzyme; 5′ cloning site BpiI (destroyed during cloning); 3′ cloning site BpiI (destroyed during cloning)
  Sequencing primers: 5′ ttgagtgagctgataccgct; 3′ GTCTCATGAGCGGATACATATTTGAATG
Terms and licenses: Academic/Nonprofit Terms; Industry Terms: Not Available to Industry
Depositor comments: Please visit https://www.biorxiv.org/content/10.1101/426700v1 for bioRxiv preprint.
How to cite: pC0.088 was a gift from Alistair McCormick (Addgene plasmid # 119595 ; http://n2t.net/addgene:119595 ; RRID:Addgene_119595)
