[The description below was written by a language model from this plasmid's Addgene catalogue record and pLannotate feature annotations shown in this document.]
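Description:
pC0.088 is a Level 0 promoter part from the CyanoGate modular cloning suite, a Golden Gate/MoClo-style toolkit that extends the plant MoClo syntax to the engineering of cyanobacteria. It is built in the pICH41295 acceptor backbone (about 2.2 kb), giving a small plasmid of roughly 2.3 kb that is maintained in E. coli. Propagation relies on a high-copy ColE1/pUC-type origin. Selection is by spectinomycin through the aadA aminoglycoside adenylyltransferase gene, which appears to be expressed from an upstream bla-type (AmpR) promoter. The short integrase and gentamicin acetyltransferase fragments annotated just upstream of aadA are most likely non-functional remnants of the integron context from which the resistance cassette was derived.

The payload is an 87 bp synthetic insert named J23119MH_V04. The feature table detects a fragment of the strong constitutive BBa_J23119 bacterial promoter followed closely by a lac operator, which suggests a J23119-derived variant that could be subject to LacI repression. However, the record does not describe the specific sequence changes, the strength or the regulatory behaviour of this variant. The plasmid carries only a short lacI fragment, so no functional repressor is supplied. The insert was cloned with BpiI, a type IIS enzyme, and both sites were destroyed in the process, as is standard for MoClo Level 0 parts. The stored part would then normally be released with a second type IIS enzyme and assembled in defined order with coding sequence and terminator modules into Level 1 transcription units. Its intended use is as a reusable promoter module for building expression cassettes in cyanobacterial and other bacterial synthetic biology projects.
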