Features (pLannotate 1.2.2; 8 found; start..end, strand, type, name):
    110..214     +  promoter       AmpR promoter: bla
    205..285     -  CDS            int (fragment): INT2_ECOLX - Protein inferred from homology: Swiss-Prot protein existence level 3. Putative integrase believed to be involved in the insertion of antibiotic resistance genes into plasmids and transposons. From Escherichia coli.
    373..429     +  CDS            GmR (fragment): gentamycin acetyltransferase; aacC1; confers resistance to gentamycin
    436..1224    +  CDS            aadA: S3AD_ECOLX - Experimental evidence at protein level: Swiss-Prot protein existence level 1. Mediates bacterial resistance to the antibiotics streptomycin and spectinomycin. From Escherichia coli.
   1398..1986    +  rep_origin     ori: high-copy-number ColE1/pMB1/pBR322/pUC origin of replication
   2169..2218    +  CDS            lacI (fragment): lac repressor; lacI; The lac repressor binds to the lac operator to inhibit transcription in E. coli. This inhibition can be relieved by adding lactose or isopropyl-β-D-thiogalactopyranoside (IPTG).
   2241..2259    +  promoter       J23119(SpeI) promoter (fragment): bacterial promoter (Registry of Standard Biological Parts BBa J23119) modified to end with an SpeI site
   2274..2290    +  protein_bind   lac operator: The lac repressor binds to the lac operator to inhibit transcription in E. coli. This inhibition can be relieved by adding lactose or isopropyl-β-D-thiogalactopyranoside (IPTG). lac repressor encoded by lacI
>Addgene plasmid #119595 | pC0.088 | addgene full sequence | sequence record 234676 | Addgene NGS Result
GTGGCTCTTCAGTGGACGAAAGGGCCTCGTGATACGCCTATTTTTATAGGTTAATGTCATGATAATAATG
GTTTCTTAGACGTCAGGTGGCACTTTTCGGGGAAATGTGCGCGGAACCCCTATTTGTTTATTTTTCTAAA
TACATTCAAATATGTATCCGCTCATGAGACAATAACCCTGATAAATGCTTCAATAATATTGAAAAAGGAA
GAGTATGCGCTCACGCAACTGGTCCAGAACCTTGACCGAACGCAGCGGTGGTAACGGCGCAGTGGCGGTT
TTCATGGCTTGTTATGACTGTTTTTTTTTGGGGTACAGTCTATGCCTCGGGCATCCAAGCAGCAAGCGCG
TTACGCCGTGGGTCGATGTTTGATGTTATGGAGCAGCAACGATGTTACGCAGCAGGGCAGTCGCCCTAAA
ACAAAGTTAAACATCATGAGGGAAGCGGTGATCGCCGAAGTATCGACTCAACTATCAGAGGTAGTTGGCG
TCATCGAGCGCCATCTCGAACCGACGTTGCTGGCCGTACATTTGTACGGCTCCGCAGTGGATGGCGGCCT
GAAGCCACACAGCGATATTGATTTGCTGGTTACGGTGACCGTAAGGCTTGATGAAACAACGCGGCGAGCT
TTGATCAACGACCTTTTGGAAACTTCGGCTTCCCCTGGAGAGAGCGAGATTCTCCGCGCTGTAGAAGTCA
CCATTGTTGTGCACGACGACATCATTCCGTGGCGTTATCCAGCTAAGCGCGAACTGCAATTTGGAGAATG
GCAGCGCAATGACATTCTTGCAGGTATCTTCGAGCCAGCCACGATCGACATTGATCTGGCTATCTTGCTG
ACAAAAGCAAGAGAACATAGCGTTGCCTTGGTAGGTCCAGCGGCGGAGGAACTCTTTGATCCGGTTCCTG
AACAGGATCTATTTGAGGCGCTAAATGAAACCTTAACGCTATGGAACTCGCCGCCCGACTGGGCTGGCGA
TGAGCGAAATGTAGTGCTTACGTTGTCCCGCATTTGGTACAGCGCAGTAACCGGCAAAATCGCGCCGAAG
GATGTCGCTGCCGACTGGGCAATGGAGCGCCTGCCGGCCCAGTATCAGCCCGTCATACTTGAAGCTAGAC
AGGCTTATCTTGGACAAGAAGAAGATCGCTTGGCCTCGCGCGCAGATCAGTTGGAAGAATTTGTCCATTA
CGTAAAAGGCGAGATCACCAAGGTAGTCGGCAAATAACTGTCAGACCAAGTTTACTCATATATACTTTAG
ATTGATTTAAAACTTCATTTTTAATTTAAAAGGATCTAGGTGAAGATCCTTTTTGATAATCTCATGACCA
AAATCCCTTAACGTGAGTTTTCGTTCCACTGAGCGTCAGACCCCGTAGAAAAGATCAAAGGATCTTCTTG
AGATCCTTTTTTTCTGCGCGTAATCTGCTGCTTGCAAACAAAAAAACCACCGCTACCAGCGGTGGTTTGT
TTGCCGGATCAAGAGCTACCAACTCTTTTTCCGAAGGTAACTGGCTTCAGCAGAGCGCAGATACCAAATA
CTGTTCTTCTAGTGTAGCCGTAGTTAGGCCACCACTTCAAGAACTCTGTAGCACCGCCTACATACCTCGC
TCTGCTAATCCTGTTACCAGTGGCTGCTGCCAGTGGCGATAAGTCGTGTCTTACCGGGTTGGACTCAAGA
CGATAGTTACCGGATAAGGCGCAGCGGTCGGGCTGAACGGGGGGTTCGTGCACACAGCCCAGCTTGGAGC
GAACGACCTACACCGAACTGAGATACCTACAGCGTGAGCTATGAGAAAGCGCCACGCTTCCCGAAGGGAG
AAAGGCGGACAGGTATCCGGTAAGCGGCAGGGTCGGAACAGGAGAGCGCACGAGGGAGCTTCCAGGGGGA
AACGCCTGGTATCTTTATAGTCCTGTCGGGTTTCGCCACCTCTGACTTGAGCGTCGATTTTTGTGATGCT
CGTCAGGGGGGCGGAGCCTATGGAAAAACGCCAGCAACGCGGCCTTTTTACGGTTCCTGGCCTTTTGCTG
GCCTTTTGCTCACATGTTCTTTCCTGCGTTATCCCCTGATTCTGTGGATAACCGTATTACCGCCTTTGAG
TGAGCTGATACCGCTCGCCGCAGCCGAACGACCGAGCGCAGCGAGTCAGTGAGCGAGGAAGCGGAAGAGC
GCCCAATACGCAAACCGCCTCTCCCCGCGCGTTGGCCGATTCATTAATCACTCTGTGGTCTCAGGAGTTG
CAGCTAGCTCAGTCCTAGGGACTATGCTAGCTATTGTGAGCGGATAACAATTTCACACATACTAGAGAAA
GAGGAGAAATACTAAATGTGAGACCACGAA
