>Addgene plasmid #119595 | pC0.088 | depositor partial sequence | sequence record 226084 | J23119MH_V04
TTGCAGCTAGCTCAGTCCTAGGGACTATGCTAGCTATTGTGAGCGGATAACAATTTCACACATACTAGAG
AAAGAGGAGAAATACTA
